Addgene plasmid #231570: Gal4-pcVP16-1
Purpose: Expresses the single component, light-off regulated pcVP16-1 transcriptional regulator
Depositing lab: Dominik Niopek. Depositing organization: Universitaet Heidelberg. Publication: A modular toolbox for the optogenetic deactivation of transcription. Muench P, Fiumara M, Southern N, Coda D, Aschenbrenner S, Correia B, Graff J, Niopek D, Mathony J. Nucleic Acids Res. 2024 Dec 16:gkae1237. doi: 10.1093/nar/gkae1237. PubMed 39676667.
Backbone
  Vector backbone: custom
  Vector type: Mammalian Expression
Growth in bacteria
  Bacterial resistance: Ampicillin, 100 μg/mL
  Growth temperature: 37°C
  Growth strain: DH5alpha
  Copy number: High Copy
Gene/Insert
  Gene/Insert name: Gal4-pcVP16-1
  Species: Synthetic
  Cloning method: Golden Gate
  Sequencing primers: 5′ n/a
Terms and licenses: Academic/Nonprofit Terms; Industry Terms: Not Available to Industry
Depositor comments: Please visit https://doi.org/10.1101/2023.11.06.565805 for bioRxiv preprint.
How to cite: Gal4-pcVP16-1 was a gift from Dominik Niopek (Addgene plasmid # 231570 ; http://n2t.net/addgene:231570 ; RRID:Addgene_231570)
