[The description below was written by a language model from this plasmid's Addgene catalogue record and pLannotate feature annotations shown in this document.]
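Description:
Gal4-pcVP16-1 is a 6,367-bp mammalian expression plasmid built by Golden Gate cloning on a custom backbone. It is propagated in E. coli through a high-copy ColE1/pUC-type origin with ampicillin selection (AmpR under its own bla promoter). The backbone also carries an f1 phage origin, remnants of lac regulatory elements, and an SV40 promoter-driven neomycin phosphotransferase cassette with an SV40 poly(A) signal. This cassette would in principle allow G418 selection in mammalian cells, although the record does not describe such use.

The payload is a synthetic, single-component transcriptional regulator expressed from the CMV immediate-early enhancer/promoter and terminated by the bGH polyadenylation signal. A T7 promoter sits just upstream of the coding region. The annotated open reading frame begins with a fragment of yeast GAL4, presumably the DNA-binding portion that recognises UAS sites. It is followed by a segment that the automated annotation labels miniSOG. Because miniSOG is an engineered flavin-binding LOV domain, this match most likely reflects a LOV-type photosensor rather than miniSOG itself, but the record does not specify the domain. Downstream is a short match to VP64, consistent with a single minimal VP16 activation motif, as the "pcVP16" name suggests.

According to the deposit, the protein is "light-off" regulated, so it drives transcription in the dark and is deactivated by illumination. The exact mechanism coupling the photosensor to the VP16 peptide is not given in the record. The plasmid is intended for optogenetic switching off of Gal4/UAS-dependent reporter or transgene expression in mammalian cells, and it requires a separate UAS-bearing target construct.
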