Features (pLannotate 1.2.2; 22 found; start..end, strand, type, name):
     16..68      -  misc_feature   bom (fragment): basis of mobility region from pBR322
    223..602     +  enhancer       CMV enhancer: human cytomegalovirus immediate early enhancer
    603..806     +  promoter       CMV promoter: human cytomegalovirus (CMV) immediate early promoter
    802..835     +  LTR            5' LTR (truncated) (fragment): truncated 5' long terminal repeat (LTR) from HIV-1
    851..869     +  promoter       T7 promoter: promoter for bacteriophage T7 RNA polymerase
    931..1368    +  CDS            GAL4 (fragment): GAL4_YEAST - Experimental evidence at protein level: Swiss-Prot protein existence level 1. This protein is a positive regulator for the gene expression of the galactose-induced genes such as GAL1, GAL2, GAL7, GAL10, and MEL1 which code for the enzymes used to convert galactose to glucose. It recognizes a 17 base pair sequence in (5'-CGGRNNRCYNYNCNCCG-3') the upstream activating sequence (UAS-G) of these genes. From Saccharomyces cerevisiae (strain ATCC 204508 / S288c) (Baker's yeast).
   1423..1740    +  CDS            miniSOG: miniSOG is a basic (constitutively fluorescent) cyan fluorescent protein published in 2011, derived from Arabidopsis thaliana. It requires the cofactor flavin for fluorescence.
   1809..1839    +  CDS            VP64 (fragment): tetrameric repeat of the minimal activation domain of herpes simplex virus VP16 (Beerli et al., 1998)
   1952..2176    +  polyA_signal   bGH poly(A) signal: bovine growth hormone polyadenylation signal
   2180..2201    +  promoter       SV40 promoter (fragment): SV40 enhancer and early promoter
   2222..2650    +  rep_origin     f1 ori (sequence partly withheld): f1 bacteriophage origin of replication; arrow indicates direction of (+) strand synthesis
   2664..2993    +  promoter       SV40 promoter: SV40 enhancer and early promoter
   3060..3851    +  CDS            neo: KKA2_KLEPN - Also known as kan, nptII. Experimental evidence at protein level: Swiss-Prot protein existence level 1. Resistance to kanamycin, neomycin, paromomycin, ribostamycin, butirosin and gentamicin B. From Klebsiella pneumoniae.
   3875..4033    +  CDS            ble (fragment): BLE_KLEPN - Experimental evidence at protein level: Swiss-Prot protein existence level 1. Binding protein with a strong affinity to the bleomycin family of antibiotics. Binds to CL990; an antimitotic-antibiotic compound. From Klebsiella pneumoniae.
   4028..4149    +  polyA_signal   SV40 poly(A) signal: SV40 polyadenylation signal
   4222..4238    -  protein_bind   lac operator: The lac repressor binds to the lac operator to inhibit transcription in E. coli. This inhibition can be relieved by adding lactose or isopropyl-β-D-thiogalactopyranoside (IPTG). lac repressor encoded by lacI
   4246..4276    -  promoter       lac promoter: promoter for the E. coli lac operon
   4291..4312    -  protein_bind   CAP binding site: CAP binding activates transcription in the presence of cAMP. E. coli catabolite activator protein
   4325..4417    -  CDS            lacI (fragment): lac repressor; lacI; The lac repressor binds to the lac operator to inhibit transcription in E. coli. This inhibition can be relieved by adding lactose or isopropyl-β-D-thiogalactopyranoside (IPTG).
   4600..5188    -  rep_origin     ori: high-copy-number ColE1/pMB1/pBR322/pUC origin of replication
   5359..6219    -  CDS            AmpR: β-lactamase; bla; confers resistance to ampicillin, carbenicillin, and related antibiotics
   6220..6324    -  promoter       AmpR promoter: bla
>Addgene plasmid #231570 | Gal4-pcVP16-1 | addgene full sequence | sequence record 462694 | Addgene NGS Result
GATCTCCCGATCCCCTATGGTGCACTCTCAGTACAATCTGCTCTGATGCCGCATAGTTAAGCCAGTATCT
GCTCCCTGCTTGTGTGTTGGAGGTCGCTGAGTAGTGCGCGAGCAAAATTTAAGCTACAACAAGGCAAGGC
TTGACCGACAATTGCATGAAGAATCTGCTTAGGGTTAGGCGTTTTGCGCTGCTTCGCGATGTACGGGCCA
GATATACGCGTTGACATTGATTATTGACTAGTTATTAATAGTAATCAATTACGGGGTCATTAGTTCATAG
CCCATATATGGAGTTCCGCGTTACATAACTTACGGTAAATGGCCCGCCTGGCTGACCGCCCAACGACCCC
CGCCCATTGACGTCAATAATGACGTATGTTCCCATAGTAACGCCAATAGGGACTTTCCATTGACGTCAAT
GGGTGGAGTATTTACGGTAAACTGCCCACTTGGCAGTACATCAAGTGTATCATATGCCAAGTACGCCCCC
TATTGACGTCAATGACGGTAAATGGCCCGCCTGGCATTATGCCCAGTACATGACCTTATGGGACTTTCCT
ACTTGGCAGTACATCTACGTATTAGTCATCGCTATTACCATGGTGATGCGGTTTTGGCAGTACATCAATG
GGCGTGGATAGCGGTTTGACTCACGGGGATTTCCAAGTCTCCACCCCATTGACGTCAATGGGAGTTTGTT
TTGGCACCAAAATCAACGGGACTTTCCAAAATGTCGTAACAACTCCGCCCCATTGACGCAAATGGGCGGT
AGGCGTGTACGGTGGGAGGTCTATATAAGCAGAGCTCTCTGGCTAACTAGAGAACCCACTGCTTACTGGC
TTATCGAAATTAATACGACTCACTATAGGGAGACCCAAGCTGGCTAGCATGCCCAAAAAGAAGCGAAAAG
TAGGCGGCAGTGGCGGGAGTAAGCTCCTCAGTTCTATAGAACAGGCGTGCGATATCTGTCGACTGAAAAA
ACTGAAGTGTAGTAAAGAAAAGCCAAAGTGTGCAAAGTGTTTGAAGAACAATTGGGAATGCAGATATTCA
CCGAAGACCAAACGGAGCCCTCTTACTCGCGCCCATTTGACGGAAGTTGAATCCAGGCTCGAAAGGTTGG
AGCAACTCTTTCTTTTGATTTTCCCGAGGGAAGATCTTGACATGATTTTGAAAATGGATTCATTGCAAGA
TATTAAAGCACTGCTTACGGGGTTGTTTGTCCAAGACAACGTGAACAAGGACGCTGTCACAGATCGCCTG
GCTAGTGTTGAAACAGATATGCCGTTGACTTTGAGGCAACACAGGATTAGCGCAACCTCCTCTTCTGAAG
AATCCTCTAATAAAGGGCAGCGGCAATTGACGGTCAGCGGCGGCTCCGGTGGAGGGTCCGGGGGAAGTTC
ACTTGCTACAACTTTGGAGCGGATTGAGAAGAATTTCGTCATAACTGATCCCAGGTTGCCTGATAATCCT
ATAATATTCGCCTCCGATAGTTTTCTTCAACTTACGGAGTACTCCAGAGAGGAGATACTGGGAAGGAATT
GCAGATTCCTCCAAGGTCCAGAAACTGATAGAGCTACTGTGAGGAAGATACGGGATGCCATTGACAATCA
AACTGAAGTGACAGTGCAACTTATCAATTACACCAAGTCAGGGAAAAAATTCTGGAACCTGTTCCATTTG
CAACCCATGAGGGACCAAAAGGGCGATGTGCAATATTTCATAGGCGTTCAACTTGATGGTACTGAACACG
TCAGAGATGCGGCGGAGCGAGAAGGAGTGATGCTGATTAAGAAAACAGCAGAGAATATCGATGCTCTGGA
CGATTTCGATCTGGATATGCTCTGACTCGAGCGGCCGCCACTGTGCTGGATATCTGCAGAATTCCACCAC
ACTGGACTAGTGGATCCGAGCTCGGTACCAAGCTTAAGTTTAAACCGCTGATCAGCCTCGACTGTGCCTT
CTAGTTGCCAGCCATCTGTTGTTTGCCCCTCCCCCGTGCCTTCCTTGACCCTGGAAGGTGCCACTCCCAC
TGTCCTTTCCTAATAAAATGAGGAAATTGCATCGCATTGTCTGAGTAGGTGTCATTCTATTCTGGGGGGT
GGGGTGGGGCAGGACAGCAAGGGGGAGGATTGGGAAGACAATAGCAGGCATGCTGGGGATGCGGTGGGCT
CTATGGCTTCTGAGGCGGAAAGAACCAGCTGGGGCTCTAGGGGGTATCCCC
[124 nt withheld, positions 2222-2345]
C
[91 nt withheld, positions 2347-2437]
A
[49 nt withheld, positions 2439-2487]
CCTTTGACGTTGGAGTCCACGTTCTTT
[37 nt withheld, positions 2515-2551]
ACCCTATCTCGGTCTATTCTTTTGATTTATAAGGGATTTTGCCGATTTCGGCCTATTGGTTAAAAAATGA
GCTGATTTAACAAAAATTTAACGCGAATTAATTCTGTGGAATGTGTGTCAGTTAGGGTGTGGAAAGTCCC
CAGGCTCCCCAGCAGGCAGAAGTATGCAAAGCATGCATCTCAATTAGTCAGCAACCAGGTGTGGAAAGTC
CCCAGGCTCCCCAGCAGGCAGAAGTATGCAAAGCATGCATCTCAATTAGTCAGCAACCATAGTCCCGCCC
CTAACTCCGCCCATCCCGCCCCTAACTCCGCCCAGTTCCGCCCATTCTCCGCCCCATGGCTGACTAATTT
TTTTTATTTATGCAGAGGCCGAGGCCGCCTCTGCCTCTGAGCTATTCCAGAAGTAGTGAGGAGGCTTTTT
TGGAGGCCTAGGCTTTTGCAAAAAGCTCCCGGGAGCTTGTATATCCATTTTCGGATCTGATCAAGAGACA
GGATGAGGATCGTTTCGCATGATTGAACAAGATGGATTGCACGCAGGTTCTCCGGCCGCTTGGGTGGAGA
GGCTATTCGGCTATGACTGGGCACAACAGACAATCGGCTGCTCTGATGCCGCCGTGTTCCGGCTGTCAGC
GCAGGGGCGCCCGGTTCTTTTTGTCAAGACCGACCTGTCCGGTGCCCTGAATGAACTGCAGGACGAGGCA
GCGCGGCTATCGTGGCTGGCCACGACGGGCGTTCCTTGCGCAGCTGTGCTCGACGTTGTCACTGAAGCGG
GAAGGGACTGGCTGCTATTGGGCGAAGTGCCGGGGCAGGATCTCCTGTCATCTCACCTTGCTCCTGCCGA
GAAAGTATCCATCATGGCTGATGCAATGCGGCGGCTGCATACGCTTGATCCGGCTACCTGCCCATTCGAC
CACCAAGCGAAACATCGCATCGAGCGAGCACGTACTCGGATGGAAGCCGGTCTTGTCGATCAGGATGATC
TGGACGAAGAGCATCAGGGGCTCGCGCCAGCCGAACTGTTCGCCAGGCTCAAGGCGCGCATGCCCGACGG
CGAGGATCTCGTCGTGACCCATGGCGATGCCTGCTTGCCGAATATCATGGTGGAAAATGGCCGCTTTTCT
GGATTCATCGACTGTGGCCGGCTGGGTGTGGCGGACCGCTATCAGGACATAGCGTTGGCTACCCGTGATA
TTGCTGAAGAGCTTGGCGGCGAATGGGCTGACCGCTTCCTCGTGCTTTACGGTATCGCCGCTCCCGATTC
GCAGCGCATCGCCTTCTATCGCCTTCTTGACGAGTTCTTCTGAGCGGGACTCTGGGGTTCGAAATGACCG
ACCAAGCGACGCCCAACCTGCCATCACGAGATTTCGATTCCACCGCCGCCTTCTATGAAAGGTTGGGCTT
CGGAATCGTTTTCCGGGACGCCGGCTGGATGATCCTCCAGCGCGGGGATCTCATGCTGGAGTTCTTCGCC
CACCCCAACTTGTTTATTGCAGCTTATAATGGTTACAAATAAAGCAATAGCATCACAAATTTCACAAATA
AAGCATTTTTTTCACTGCATTCTAGTTGTGGTTTGTCCAAACTCATCAATGTATCTTATCATGTCTGTAT
ACCGTCGACCTCTAGCTAGAGCTTGGCGTAATCATGGTCATAGCTGTTTCCTGTGTGAAATTGTTATCCG
CTCACAATTCCACACAACATACGAGCCGGAAGCATAAAGTGTAAAGCCTGGGGTGCCTAATGAGTGAGCT
AACTCACATTAATTGCGTTGCGCTCACTGCCCGCTTTCCAGTCGGGAAACCTGTCGTGCCAGCTGCATTA
ATGAATCGGCCAACGCGCGGGGAGAGGCGGTTTGCGTATTGGGCGCTCTTCCGCTTCCTCGCTCACTGAC
TCGCTGCGCTCGGTCGTTCGGCTGCGGCGAGCGGTATCAGCTCACTCAAAGGCGGTAATACGGTTATCCA
CAGAATCAGGGGATAACGCAGGAAAGAACATGTGAGCAAAAGGCCAGCAAAAGGCCAGGAACCGTAAAAA
GGCCGCGTTGCTGGCGTTTTTCCATAGGCTCCGCCCCCCTGACGAGCATCACAAAAATCGACGCTCAAGT
CAGAGGTGGCGAAACCCGACAGGACTATAAAGATACCAGGCGTTTCCCCCTGGAAGCTCCCTCGTGCGCT
CTCCTGTTCCGACCCTGCCGCTTACCGGATACCTGTCCGCCTTTCTCCCTTCGGGAAGCGTGGCGCTTTC
TCATAGCTCACGCTGTAGGTATCTCAGTTCGGTGTAGGTCGTTCGCTCCAAGCTGGGCTGTGTGCACGAA
CCCCCCGTTCAGCCCGACCGCTGCGCCTTATCCGGTAACTATCGTCTTGAGTCCAACCCGGTAAGACACG
ACTTATCGCCACTGGCAGCAGCCACTGGTAACAGGATTAGCAGAGCGAGGTATGTAGGCGGTGCTACAGA
GTTCTTGAAGTGGTGGCCTAACTACGGCTACACTAGAAGAACAGTATTTGGTATCTGCGCTCTGCTGAAG
CCAGTTACCTTCGGAAAAAGAGTTGGTAGCTCTTGATCCGGCAAACAAACCACCGCTGGTAGCGGTGGTT
TTTTTGTTTGCAAGCAGCAGATTACGCGCAGAAAAAAAGGATCTCAAGAAGATCCTTTGATCTTTTCTAC
GGGGTCTGACGCTCAGTGGAACGAAAACTCACGTTAAGGGATTTTGGTCATGAGATTATCAAAAAGGATC
TTCACCTAGATCCTTTTAAATTAAAAATGAAGTTTTAAATCAATCTAAAGTATATATGAGTAAACTTGGT
CTGACAGTTACCAATGCTTAATCAGTGAGGCACCTATCTCAGCGATCTGTCTATTTCGTTCATCCATAGT
TGCCTGACTCCCCGTCGTGTAGATAACTACGATACGGGAGGGCTTACCATCTGGCCCCAGTGCTGCAATG
ATACCGCGAGACCCACGCTCACCGGCTCCAGATTTATCAGCAATAAACCAGCCAGCCGGAAGGGCCGAGC
GCAGAAGTGGTCCTGCAACTTTATCCGCCTCCATCCAGTCTATTAATTGTTGCCGGGAAGCTAGAGTAAG
TAGTTCGCCAGTTAATAGTTTGCGCAACGTTGTTGCCATTGCTACAGGCATCGTGGTGTCACGCTCGTCG
TTTGGTATGGCTTCATTCAGCTCCGGTTCCCAACGATCAAGGCGAGTTACATGATCCCCCATGTTGTGCA
AAAAAGCGGTTAGCTCCTTCGGTCCTCCGATCGTTGTCAGAAGTAAGTTGGCCGCAGTGTTATCACTCAT
GGTTATGGCAGCACTGCATAATTCTCTTACTGTCATGCCATCCGTAAGATGCTTTTCTGTGACTGGTGAG
TACTCAACCAAGTCATTCTGAGAATAGTGTATGCGGCGACCGAGTTGCTCTTGCCCGGCGTCAATACGGG
ATAATACCGCGCCACATAGCAGAACTTTAAAAGTGCTCATCATTGGAAAACGTTCTTCGGGGCGAAAACT
CTCAAGGATCTTACCGCTGTTGAGATCCAGTTCGATGTAACCCACTCGTGCACCCAACTGATCTTCAGCA
TCTTTTACTTTCACCAGCGTTTCTGGGTGAGCAAAAACAGGAAGGCAAAATGCCGCAAAAAAGGGAATAA
GGGCGACACGGAAATGTTGAATACTCATACTCTTCCTTTTTCAATATTATTGAAGCATTTATCAGGGTTA
TTGTCTCATGAGCGGATACATATTTGAATGTATTTAGAAAAATAAACAAATAGGGGTTCCGCGCACATTT
CCCCGAAAAGTGCCACCTGACGTCGACGGATCGGGA
